>Addgene plasmid #72093 | Neo1.e-Fc-His | depositor full sequence | sequence record 131279 | Full Sequence
GTCGAGGTCTCGACGGTATCGATTGACATTGATTATTGACTAGCTAGTTATTAATAGTAATCAATTACGG
GGTCATTAGTTCATAGCCCATATATGGAGTTCCGCGTTACATAACTTACGGTAAATGGCCCGCCTGGCTG
ACCGCCCAACGACCCCCGCCCATTGACGTCAATAATGACGTATGTTCCCATAGTAACGCCAATAGGGACT
TTCCATTGACGTCAATGGGTGGAGTATTTACGGTAAACTGCCCACTTGGCAGTACATCAAGTGTATCATA
TGCCAAGTCCGCCCCCTATTGACGTCAATGACGGTAAATGGCCCGCCTGGCATTATGCCCAGTACATGAC
CTTACGGGACTTTCCTACTTGGCAGTACATCTACGTATTAGTCATCGCTATTACCATGGTGATGCGGTTT
TGGCAGTACACCAATGGGCGTGGATAGCGGTTTGACTCACGGGGATTTCCAAGTCTCCACCCCATTGACG
TCAATGGGAGTTTGTTTTGGCACCAAAATCAACGGGACTTTCCAAAATGTCGTAATAACCCCGCCCCGTT
GACGCAAATGGGCGGTAGGCGTGTACGGTGGGAGGTCTATATAAGCAGAGCTCGTTTAGTGAACCGTCAG
ATCGCCTGGAGACGCCATCCACGCTGTTTTGACCTCCATAGAAGACACCGGGACCGATCCAGCCTCCGCG
GCCGGGAACGGTGCATTGGAACGCGGATTCCCCGTGCCAAGAGTGACGTAAGTACCGCCTATAGACTCTA
TAGGCACACCCCTTTGGCTCTTATGCATGCTATACTGTTTTTGGCTTGGGGCCTATACACCCCCGCTTCC
ATATGCTATAGGTGATGGTATAGCTTAGCCTATAGGTGTGGGTTATTGACCATTATTGACCACTCCCCTA
TTGGTGACGATACTTTCCATTACTAATCCATAACATGGCTCTTTGCCACAACTATCTCTATTGGCTATAT
GCCAATACTCTGTCCTTCAGAGACTGACACGGACTCTGTATTTTTACAGGATGGGGTCCCATTTATTATT
TACAAATTCACATATACAACAACGCCGTCCCCCGTGCCCGCAGTTTTTATTAAACATAGCGTGGGATCTC
CACGCGAATCTCGGGTACGTGTTCCGGACATGGGCTCTTCTCCGGTAGCGGCGGAGCTTCCACATCCGAG
CCCTGGTCCCATGCCTCCAGCGGCTCATGGTCGCTCGGCAGCTCCTTGCTCCTAACAGTGGAGGCCAGAC
TTAGGCACAGCACAATGCCCACCACCACCAGTGTGCCGCACAAGGCCGTGGCGGTAGGGTATGTGTCTGA
AAATGAGCTCGGAGATTGGGCTCGCACCGCTGACGCAGATGGAAGACTTAAGGCAGCGGCAGAAGAAGAT
GCAGGCAGCTGAGTTGTTGTATTCTGATAAGAGTCAGAGGTAACTCCCGTTGCGGTGCTGTTAACGGTGG
AGGGCAGTGTAGTCTGAGCAGTACTCGTTGCTGCCGCGCGCGCCACCAGACATAATAGCTGACAGACTAA
CAGACTGTTCCTTTCCATGGGTCTTTTCTGCAGAAGCTTGAATTCTCGAGGATCCGCGGCCGCGCCACCA
TGGCGGCGGAGCGCGAAGCCGGGCGACTCCTCTGCACCTCCTCCTCCCGGCGCTGCTGTCCGCCACCGCC
GCTGCTGCTGTTGCTGCCGCTGCTGCTGCTGCTCGGACGCCCGGCGTCCGGCGCCGCGGCCACGAAGAGC
GGCTCCCCGCCGCAGTCCGCAGGAGCCAGTGTTCGAACATTCACTCCGTTTTATTTTCTGGTGGAGCCAG
TAGACACCCTCTCAGTTAGAGGCTCTTCTGTTATATTAAATTGCTCGGCATATTCTGAGCCCTCTCCAAA
CATTGAATGGAAGAAAGATGGGACTTTTTTAAACTTAGAATCAGATGATCGACGCCAGCTACTCCCAGAT
GGATCTTTATTCATCAGCAACGTGGTGCATTCCAAACACAATAAGCCTGACGAAGGTTTCTATCAGTGTG
TAGCCACTGTGGATAATCTTGGAACCATTGTCAGCAGAACAGCCAAGCTCACAGTAGCAGGTCTTCCAAG
ATTTACCAGCCAACCAGAACCTTCTTCAGTCTATGTTGGAAACAGTGCAATTCTGAATTGTGAAGTTAAT
GCAGATTTGGTCCCATTTGTTAGGTGGGAACAGAATCGACAGCCCCTTCTTCTAGATGACAGGATTGTCA
AACTTCCAAGTGGAACACTGGTTATCAGCAATGCTACTGAAGGAGATGGGGGACTCTACCGCTGCATTGT
TGAAAGTGGTGGGCCACCAAAGTTTAGTGACGAAGCTGAATTGAAAGTTCTTCAAGATCCTGAGGAAATT
GTAGACTTGGTATTTCTGATGCGACCATCTTCTATGATGAAAGTCACTGGTCAGAGTGCAGTGTTGCCAT
GTGTTGTCTCAGGGCTTCCTGCTCCAGTTGTTAGATGGATGAAAAACGAAGAAGTGCTTGACACAGAAAG
CTCTGGCAGGTTGGTCTTGCTAGCAGGAGGTTGCTTGGAGATCAGTGATGTCACTGAGGATGATGCTGGG
ACTTATTTTTGCATAGCTGATAATGGAAATAAGACAGTTGAAGCTCAGGCGGAGCTTACTGTGCAAGTGC
CACCTGGATTCCTGAAACAACCTGCTAACATATATGCTCACGAATCCATGGACATTGTATTTGAATGTGA
AGTCACTGGGAAGCCAACTCCAACTGTGAAGTGGGTCAAGAATGGGGATGTGGTTATCCCCAGTGATTAC
TTTAAAATTGTAAAGGAACATAATCTTCAAGTTTTGGGTCTGGTGAAATCAGATGAAGGGTTCTATCAAT
GCATTGCTGAGAATGATGTTGGAAATGCACAAGCTGGAGCCCAGCTGATAATCCTTGAGCATGATGTTGC
CATCCCAACATTACCTCCCACTTCACTGACCAGTGCCACTACTGACCATCTAGCACCAGCCACAACGGGA
CCATTACCTTCAGCTCCTCGAGACGTCGTGGCCTCCCTGGTCTCTACTCGCTTCATTAAATTGACATGGC
GTACACCTGCATCAGACCCTCATGGAGACAATCTCACCTACTCTGTGTTCTACACCAAGGAAGGGGTTGC
TAGGGAGCGTGTTGAGAATACCAGCCAGCCAGGAGAGATGCAGGTGACTATTCAAAACTTGATGCCAGCA
ACTGTGTACATCTTCAAAGTTATGGCTCAAAATAAGCATGGCTCTGGAGAAAGTTCAGCTCCTCTTCGAG
TAGAGACACAGCCTGAGGTTCAGCTCCCTGGCCCAGCACCTAATATCCGTGCTTATGCAACGTCACCTAC
TTCTATCACTGTCACCTGGGAAACACCGTTATCTGGCAATGGGGAAATTCAAAATTACAAATTGTACTAC
ATGGAAAAAGGAACTGATAAAGAACAGGATATTGATGTTTCAAGTCACTCCTACACCATTAATGGACTGA
AGAAATACACAGAATACAGTTTCCGAGTGGTGGCCTACAATAAACATGGTCCTGGAGTTTCTACACAAGA
TGTTGCTGTTCGAACATTATCAGATGTTCCCAGTGCTGCTCCTCAGAATCTGTCCTTAGAAGTGAGAAAT
TCAAAGAGTATAGTGATCCACTGGCAGCCCCCTTCCTCAACCACACAAAATGGGCAGATAACTGGCTACA
AGATTCGATATCGAAAGGCCTCCCGAAAAAGTGATGTCACTGAGACCTTGGTAACTGGGACACAGCTGTC
TCAGCTGATTGAAGGTCTTGATCGGGGGACAGAATATAACTTCCGAGTCGCTGCTCTCACAGTCAATGGT
ACAGGTCCAGCAACTGATTGGCTGTCTGCTGAAACTTTTGAAAGCGACCTAGATGAAACTCGTGTTCCTG
AAGTGCCCAGCTCTCTTCATGTCCGTCCGCTCGTCACTAGCATTGTAGTGAGCTGGACTCCTCCAGAGAA
CCAGAACATTGTGGTCCGAGGTTATGCCATCGGTTACGGCATTGGCAGCCCTCATGCCCAGACCATCAAA
GTGGACTATAAACAACGTTATTACACCATCGAAAACTTGGATCCAAGCTCTCATTACGTGATTACCTTGA
AAGCATTTAACAATGTTGGCGAAGGCATCCCCCTTTATGAGAGTGCTGTGACCAGACCTCACACAGTGCC
AGATCCCACTCCCATGATGCCACCAGTGGGAGTTCAGGCTTCCATTCTGAGTCACGACACCATAAGGATT
ACCTGGGCAGACAACTCCCTGCCCAAACACCAGAAGATTACAGACTCCCGCTACTACACAGTCCGGTGGA
AGACCAACATCCCAGCAAACACGAAGTACAAGAATGCAAATGCAACGACGTTAAGCTATTTGGTTACTGG
TTTAAAGCCAAATACGCTCTATGAGTTCTCTGTGATGGTGACCAAAGGCAGAAGGTCAAGCACGTGGAGT
ATGACAGCTCATGGCGCTACCTTTGAATTAGTTCCTACTTCTCCACCTAAGGATGTGACAGTTGTGAGTA
AGGAAGGAAAACCTAGAACCATCATAGTGAATTGGCAGCCTCCCTCTGAAGCTAACGGCAAGATTACAGG
TTACATCATCTATTACAGCACGGATGTGAATGCAGAGATACATGACTGGGTTATTGAACCAGTTGTGGGA
AACAGACTGACTCACCAGATTCAAGAGTTAACACTTGATACGCCATACTACTTCAAAATCCAGGCCCGGA
ACTCAAAGGGCATGGGGCCCATGTCTGAAGCTGTACAGTTCAGAACACCTAAAGCCTTAGGGTCAGCAGG
AAAAGGAAGCCGACTACCAGACCTGGGATCTGACTACAAACCTCCAATGAGTGGCAGCAACAGCCCTCAC
GGGAGCCCCACCTCCCCTCTGGACAGCACTAGTGACAAAACTCACACATGCCCACCGTGCCCAGCACCTG
AACTCCTGGGGGGACCGTCAGTCTTCCTCTTCCCCCCAAAACCCAAGGACACCCTCATGATCTCCCGGAC
CCCTGAGGTCACATGCGTGGTGGTGGACGTGAGCCACGAAGACCCTGAGGTCAAGTTCAACTGGTACGTG
GACGGCGTGGAGGTGCATAATGCCAAGACAAAGCCGCGGGAGGAGCAGTACAACAGCACGTACCGTGTGG
TCAGCGTCCTCACCGTCCTGCACCAGGACTGGCTGAATGGCAAGGAGTACAAGTGCAAGGTCTCCAACAA
AGCCCTCCCAGCCCCCATCGAGAAAACCATCTCCAAAGCCAAAGGGCAGCCCCGAGAACCACAGGTGTAT
ACCCTGCCCCCATCCCGGGATGAGCTGACCAAGAACCAGGTCAGCCTGACCTGCCTGGTCAAAGGCTTCT
ATCCCAGCGACATCGCCGTGGAGTGGGAGAGCAATGGGCAGCCGGAGAACAACTACAAGACCACGCCTCC
CGTGCTGGACTCCGACGGCTCCTTCTTCCTCTACAGCAAGCTCACCGTGGACAAGAGCAGGTGGCAGCAG
GGGAACGTCTTCTCATGCTCCGTGATGCATGAGGCTCTGCACAACCACTACACGCAGAAGAGCCTCTCCC
TGTCTCCGGGTAAAGGCGGCCATCATCACCATCACCATTAATCTAGAGATCTTATTAAAGCAGAACTTGT
TTATTGCAGCTTATAATGGTTACAAATAAAGCAATAGCATCACAAATTTCACAAATAAAGCATTTTTTTC
ACTGCATTCTAGTTGTGGTTTGTCCAAACTCATCAATGTATCTTATCATGTCTGGTCGACTCTAGCTAGA
CTCTTCCGCTTCCTCGCTCACTGACTCGCTGCGCTCGGTCGTTCGGCTGCGGCGAGCGGTATCAGCTCAC
TCAAAGGCGGTAATACGGTTATCCACAGAATCAGGGGATAACGCAGGAAAGAACATGTGAGCAAAAGGCC
AGCAAAAGGCCAGGAACCGTAAAAAGGCCGCGTTGCTGGCGTTTTTCCATAGGCTCCGCCCCCCTGACGA
GCATCACAAAAATCGACGCTCAAGTCAGAGGTGGCGAAACCCGACAGGACTATAAAGATACCAGGCGTTT
CCCCCTGGAAGCTCCCTCGTGCGCTCTCCTGTTCCGACCCTGCCGCTTACCGGATACCTGTCCGCCTTTC
TCCCTTCGGGAAGCGTGGCGCTTTCTCATAGCTCACGCTGTAGGTATCTCAGTTCGGTGTAGGTCGTTCG
CTCCAAGCTGGGCTGTGTGCACGAACCCCCCGTTCAGCCCGACCGCTGCGCCTTATCCGGTAACTATCGT
CTTGAGTCCAACCCGGTAAGACACGACTTATCGCCACTGGCAGCAGCCACTGGTAACAGGATTAGCAGAG
CGAGGTATGTAGGCGGTGCTACAGAGTTCTTGAAGTGGTGGCCTAACTACGGCTACACTAGAAGAACAGT
ATTTGGTATCTGCGCTCTGCTGAAGCCAGTTACCTTCGGAAAAAGAGTTGGTAGCTCTTGATCCGGCAAA
CAAACCACCGCTGGTAGCGGTGGTTTTTTTGTTTGCAAGCAGCAGATTACGCGCAGAAAAAAAGGATCTC
AAGAAGATCCTTTGATCTTTTCTACGGGGTCTGACGCTCAGTGGAACGAAAACTCACGTTAAGGGATTTT
GGTCATGAGATTATCAAAAAGGATCTTCACCTAGATCCTTTTAAATTAAAAATGAAGTTTTAAATCAATC
TAAAGTATATATGAGTAAACTTGGTCTGACAGTTACCAATGCTTAATCAGTGAGGCACCTATCTCAGCGA
TCTGTCTATTTCGTTCATCCATAGTTGCCTGACTCCCCGTCGTGTAGATAACTACGATACGGGAGGGCTT
ACCATCTGGCCCCAGTGCTGCAATGATACCGCGAGACCCACGCTCACCGGCTCCAGATTTATCAGCAATA
AACCAGCCAGCCGGAAGGGCCGAGCGCAGAAGTGGTCCTGCAACTTTATCCGCCTCCATCCAGTCTATTA
ATTGTTGCCGGGAAGCTAGAGTAAGTAGTTCGCCAGTTAATAGTTTGCGCAACGTTGTTGCCATTGCTAC
AGGCATCGTGGTGTCACGCTCGTCGTTTGGTATGGCTTCATTCAGCTCCGGTTCCCAACGATCAAGGCGA
GTTACATGATCCCCCATGTTGTGCAAAAAAGCGGTTAGCTCCTTCGGTCCTCCGATCGTTGTCAGAAGTA
AGTTGGCCGCAGTGTTATCACTCATGGTTATGGCAGCACTGCATAATTCTCTTACTGTCATGCCATCCGT
AAGATGCTTTTCTGTGACTGGTGAGTACTCAACCAAGTCATTCTGAGAATAGTGTATGCGGCGACCGAGT
TGCTCTTGCCCGGCGTCAATACGGGATAATACCGCGCCACATAGCAGAACTTTAAAAGTGCTCATCATTG
GAAAACGTTCTTCGGGGCGAAAACTCTCAAGGATCTTACCGCTGTTGAGATCCAGTTCGATGTAACCCAC
TCGTGCACCCAACTGATCTTCAGCATCTTTTACTTTCACCAGCGTTTCTGGGTGAGCAAAAACAGGAAGG
CAAAATGCCGCAAAAAAGGGAATAAGGGCGACACGGAAATGTTGAATACTCATACTCTTCCTTTTTCAAT
ATTATTGAAGCATTTATCAGGGTTATTGTCTCATGAGCGGATACATATTTGAATGTATTTAGAAAAATAA
ACAAATAGGGGTTCCGCGCACATTTCCCCGAAAAGTGCCACCTGACGTCTAAGAAACCATTATTATCATG
ACATTAACCTATAAAAATAGGCGTATCACGAGGCCCTTTCGTCTCGCGCGTTTCGGTGATGACGGTGAAA
ACCTCTGACACATGCAGCTCCCGGAGGAATGTGTGTCAGTTAGGGTGTGGAAAGTCCCCAGGCTCCCCAG
GCAGGCAGAAGTATGCAAAGCATGCATCTCAATTAGTCAGCAACCAGGTGTGGAAAGTCCCCAGGCTCCC
CAGCAGGCAGAAGTATGCAAAGCATGCATCTCAATTAGTCAGCAACCATAGTCCCGCCCCTAACTCCGCC
CATCCCGCCCCTAACTCCGCCCAGTTCCGCCCATTCTCCGCCCCATGGCTGACTAATTTTTTTTATTTAT
GCAGAGGCCGAGGCCGCCTCTGCCTCTGAGCTATTCCAGAAGTAGTGAGGAGGCTTTTTTGGAGGCCTAG
GCTTTTGCAAAAAGCTCCCGGGAGCTTGTATATCCATTTTCGTCCCGGAGACGGTCACAGCTTGTCTGTA
AGCGGATGCCGGGAGCAGACAAGCCCGTCAGGGCGCGTCAGCGGGTGTTGGCGGGTGTCGGGGCTGGCTT
AACTATGCGGCATCAGAGCAGATTGTACTGAGAGTGCACCATATGCGGTGTGAAATACCGCACAGATGCG
TAAGGAGAAAATACCGCATCAGGAAATTGTAAGCGTTAATATTTTGTTAAAATTCGCGTTAAATTTTTGT
TAAATCAGCTCATTTTTTAACCAATAGGCCGAAATCGGCAAAATCCCTTATAAATCAAAAGAATAGACCG
AGATAGGGT
[37 nt withheld, positions 8550-8586]
AAAGAACGTGGACTCCAACGTCAAAGG
[49 nt withheld, positions 8614-8662]
T
[91 nt withheld, positions 8664-8754]
G
[124 nt withheld, positions 8756-8879]
CCATTCGCCATTCAGGCTGCGCAACTGTTGGGAAGGGCGATCGGTGCGGGCCTCTTCGCTATTACGCCAG
CTGGCGAAAGGGGGATGTGCTGCAAGGCGATTAAGTTGGGTAACGCCAGGGTTTTCCCAGTCACGACGTT
GTAAAACGACGGCCAGTGAATT
Features (pLannotate 1.2.2; 14 found; start..end, strand, type, name):
     25..408     +  enhancer       CMV enhancer: human cytomegalovirus immediate early enhancer
    410..609     +  promoter       CMV promoter: human cytomegalovirus (CMV) immediate early promoter
    748..1573    +  intron         CMV intron A: human cytomegalovirus intron A (Chapman et al., 1991)
   1610..4927    +  CDS            Neo1 (fragment): NEO1_MOUSE - Also known as Ngn. Experimental evidence at protein level: Swiss-Prot protein existence level 1. Multi-functional cell surface receptor regulating cell adhesion in many diverse developmental processes, including neural tube and mammary gland formation, myogenesis and angiogenesis. Receptor for members of the BMP, netrin, and repulsive guidance molecule (RGM) families. Netrin-Neogenin interactions result in a chemoattractive axon guidance response and cell-cell adhesion, the interaction between NEO1/Neogenin and RGMa and RGMb induces a chemorepulsive response. From Mus musculus (Mo
   4934..5614    +  CDS            IGHG1 (fragment): IGHG1_HUMAN - Experimental evidence at protein level: Swiss-Prot protein existence level 1. Constant region of immunoglobulin heavy chains. Immunoglobulins, also known as antibodies, are membrane-bound or secreted glycoproteins produced by B lymphocytes. In the recognition phase of humoral immunity, the membrane-bound immunoglobulins serve as receptors which, upon binding of a specific antigen, trigger the clonal expansion and differentiation of B lymphocytes into immunoglobulins- secreting plasma cells. Secreted immunoglobulins mediate the effector phase of humoral immunity, which results in
   5664..5785    +  polyA_signal   SV40 poly(A) signal: SV40 polyadenylation signal
   5994..6582    -  rep_origin     ori: high-copy-number ColE1/pMB1/pBR322/pUC origin of replication
   6753..7613    -  CDS            AmpR: β-lactamase; bla; confers resistance to ampicillin, carbenicillin, and related antibiotics
   7614..7718    -  promoter       AmpR promoter: bla
   7813..7848    +  CDS            rop (fragment): Rop protein, which maintains plasmids at low copy number; rop
   7871..8201    +  promoter       SV40 promoter: SV40 enhancer and early promoter
   8324..8423    +  misc_feature   bom (fragment): basis of mobility region from pBR322
   8451..8879    -  rep_origin     f1 ori (sequence partly withheld): f1 bacteriophage origin of replication; arrow indicates direction of (+) strand synthesis
   8883..9040    -  CDS            lacZα (fragment): LacZα fragment of β-galactosidase; lacZ fragment
