[The description below was written by a language model from this plasmid's Addgene catalogue record and pLannotate feature annotations shown in this document.]
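Description:
Neo1.e-Fc-His is a mammalian expression plasmid of about 9 kb, built on the pCMVi-SV40ori backbone, that produces a soluble form of mouse Neogenin 1 (isoform e). The 3,318 bp insert encodes only the extracellular region of the receptor. It was cloned between NotI and SpeI sites, both retained, so that it reads in frame into a backbone-encoded C-terminal tag made up of the Fc region of human IgG1 followed by a 6X histidine tag. The feature table annotates the Neo1 and IGHG1 fragments as adjacent coding segments, but it does not separately call the His tag. Transcription is driven by the human cytomegalovirus immediate early enhancer and promoter, followed by CMV intron A, an element commonly included to boost expression levels. An SV40 polyadenylation signal terminates the transcript.

In bacteria the plasmid is maintained at high copy through a ColE1/pUC-type origin and selected with ampicillin via the β-lactamase gene. The annotated SV40 enhancer/early promoter region corresponds to the "SV40ori" in the backbone name, and it typically allows episomal amplification in cells that express SV40 large T antigen. No mammalian selection marker is annotated, which is consistent with transient transfection. An f1 origin and small remnants of rop, bom and lacZα are vestigial backbone sequences.

The Fc moiety typically dimerises the ectodomain and permits capture or detection with Fc-binding reagents, while the His tag offers a second handle for purification or detection. The construct comes from an extracellular biochemical screen for binding interactions among cell-surface recognition proteins in the retina, where such secreted ectodomain fusions serve as binding reagents.
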