Addgene plasmid #72093: Neo1.e-Fc-His
Purpose: Expresses the extracellular region of the Neogenin 1, isoform e protein, C-terminally fused to the Fc region of human IgG1 + 6X histidine tag.
Depositing lab: Woj Wojtowicz. Depositing organization: University of California, Berkeley. Publication: An extracellular biochemical screen reveals that FLRTs and Unc5s mediate neuronal subtype recognition in the retina. Visser JJ, Cheng Y, Perry SC, Chastain AB, Parsa B, Masri SS, Ray TA, Kay JN, Wojtowicz WM. Elife. 2015 Dec 3;4. pii: e08149. doi: 10.7554/eLife.08149. PubMed 26633812.
Backbone
  Vector backbone: pCMVi-SV40ori
  Vector type: Mammalian Expression
Growth in bacteria
  Bacterial resistance: Ampicillin, 100 μg/mL
  Growth temperature: 37°C
  Growth strain: DH5alpha
  Copy number: High Copy
Gene/Insert
  Gene/Insert name: Neo1.e (alt names: Neogenin 1; NCBI gene ID 18007; Reference sequence NM_001042752.1)
  Species: M. musculus (mouse)
  Insert size (bp): 3318
  Entrez Gene: Neo1 (a.k.a. 2610028H22Rik, AI327052, D930014N22Rik, Igdcc2)
  Promoter: CMV
  Tag / fusion protein: Fc-His (C terminal on backbone)
  Cloning method: Restriction Enzyme; 5′ cloning site NotI (not destroyed); 3′ cloning site SpeI (not destroyed)
  Sequencing primers: 5′ GTCAGAGGTAACTCCCGTTGC; 3′ ATCATGAGGGTGTCCTTG
Terms and licenses: Academic/Nonprofit Terms; Industry Terms: Not Available to Industry
How to cite: Neo1.e-Fc-His was a gift from Woj Wojtowicz (Addgene plasmid # 72093 ; http://n2t.net/addgene:72093 ; RRID:Addgene_72093)
