>Addgene plasmid #72093 | Neo1.e-Fc-His | addgene partial sequence | sequence record 137165 | pMRB101-F 5'-aagatgcaggcagctgagtt-3'
ACGGTGGAGGGCAGTGTAGTCTGAGCAGTACTCGTTGCTGCCGCGCGCGCCACCAGACATAATAGCTGAC
AGACTAACAGACTGTTCCTTTCCATGGGTCTTTTCTGCAGAAGCTTGAATTCTCGAGGATCCGCGGCCGC
GCCACCATGGCGGCGGAGCGCGAAGCCGGGCGACTCCTCTGCACCTCCTCCTCCCGGCGCTGCTGTCCGC
CACCGCCGCTGCTGCTGTTGCTGCCGCTGCTGCTGCTGCTCGGACGCCCGGCGTCCGGCGCCGCGGCCAC
GAAGAGCGGCTCCCCGCCGCAGTCCGCAGGAGCCAGTGTTCGAACATTCACTCCGTTTTATTTTCTGGTG
GAGCCAGTAGACACCCTCTCAGTTAGAGGCTCTTCTGTTATATTAAATTGCTCGGCATATTCTGAGCCCT
CTCCAAACATTGAATGGAAGAAAGATGGGACTTTTTTAAACTTAGAATCAGATGATCGACGCCAGCTACT
CCCAGATGGATCTTTATTCATCAGCAACGTGGTGCATTCCAAACACAATAAGCCTGACGAAGGTTTCTAT
CAGTGTGTAGCCACTGTGGATAATCTTGGAACCATTGTCAGCAGAACAGCCAAGCTCACAGTAGCAGGTC
TTCCAAGATTTACCAGCCAACCAGAACCTTCTTCAGTCTATGTTGGAAACAGTGCAATTCTGAATTGTGA
AGTTAATGCAGATTTGGTCCCATTTGTTAGGTGGGAACAGAATCGACAGCCCCTTCTTCTAGATGACAGG
ATTGTCAAACTTCCAAGTGGAACACTGGTTATCAGCAATGCTACTGAAGGAGATGGG
