>Addgene plasmid #72093 | Neo1.e-Fc-His | addgene partial sequence | sequence record 137166 | SV40pA-R 5'-GAAATTTGTGATGCTATTGC-3'
ATAAGATCTCTAGATTAATGGTGATGGTGATGATGGCCGCCTTTACCCGGAGACAGGGAGAGGCTCTTCT
GCGTGTAGTGGTTGTGCAGAGCCTCATGCATCACGGAGCATGAGAAGACGTTCCCCTGCTGCCACCTGCT
CTTGTCCACGGTGAGCTTGCTGTAGAGGAAGAAGGAGCCGTCGGAGTCCAGCACGGGAGGCGTGGTCTTG
TAGTTGTTCTCCGGCTGCCCATTGCTCTCCCACTCCACGGCGATGTCGCTGGGATAGAAGCCTTTGACCA
GGCAGGTCAGGCTGACCTGGTTCTTGGTCAGCTCATCCCGGGATGGGGGCAGGGTATACACCTGTGGTTC
TCGGGGCTGCCCTTTGGCTTTGGAGATGGTTTTCTCGATGGGGGCTGGGAGGGCTTTGTTGGAGACCTTG
CACTTGTACTCCTTGCCATTCAGCCAGTCCTGGTGCAGGACGGTGAGGACGCTGACCACACGGTACGTGC
TGTTGTACTGCTCCTCCCGCGGCTTTGTCTTGGCATTATGCACCTCCACGCCGTCCACGTACCAGTTGAA
CTTGACCTCAGGGTCTTCGTGGCTCACGTCCACCACCACGCATGTGACCTCAGGGGTCCGGGAGATCATG
AGGGTGTCCTTGGGTTTTGGGGGGAAGAGGAAGACTGACGGTCCCCCCAGGAGTTCAGGTGCTGGGCACG
GTGGGCATGTGTGAGTTTTGTCACTAGTGCTGTCCAGAGGGGAGGTGGGGCTCCCGTGAGGGCTGTTGCT
GCCACTCATTGGAGGTTTGTAGTCAGATCCCAGGTCTGGTAGTCGGCTTCCTTTTCCTGCTGACCCTAAG
GCTTTAGGTGTTCTGAACTGTACAGCTTCAGACATGGGCCCCATGCCCTTTGAGTTCCGGGCCTGGATT
